Addgene plasmid #45133: pET29b_Qcat5
Depositing lab: Christopher Petzold. Depositing organization: Lawrence Berkeley National Laboratory. Publication: A targeted proteomics toolkit for High-throughput absolute quantification of Escherichia coli proteins. Batth TS, Singh P, Ramakrishnan VR, Sousa MM, Chan LJ, Tran HM, Luning EG, Pan EH, Vuu KM, Keasling JD, Adams PD, Petzold CJ. Metab Eng. 2014 Sep 6. pii: S1096-7176(14)00114-1. doi: 10.1016/j.ymben.2014.08.004. PubMed 25205128.
Backbone
  Vector backbone: pET29b
  Backbone manufacturer: Genscript
  Backbone size w/o insert (bp): 5210
  Total vector size (bp): 6801
  Vector type: Bacterial Expression
Growth in bacteria
  Bacterial resistance: Kanamycin, 50 μg/mL
  Growth temperature: 37°C
  Growth strain: BLR DE3
  Copy number: High Copy
Gene/Insert
  Gene/Insert name: E-coli-pathways-QconCAT5 (alt name: Qcat5)
  Species: Synthetic
  Insert size (bp): 1591
  Promoter: T7
  Tag / fusion protein: 6XHis (C terminal on insert)
  Cloning method: Restriction Enzyme; 5′ cloning site BamHI (destroyed during cloning); 3′ cloning site XhoI (not destroyed)
  Sequencing primers: 5′ GATCCCGCGAAATTAATACGACTCACTA; 3′ GGTGGTGGTGGTGCTCGA
Terms and licenses: Academic/Nonprofit Terms; Industry Terms: Not Available to Industry
Depositor comments: Synthesized by Genscript
How to cite: pET29b_Qcat5 was a gift from Christopher Petzold (Addgene plasmid # 45133 ; http://n2t.net/addgene:45133 ; RRID:Addgene_45133)
