[The description below was written by a language model from this plasmid's Addgene catalogue record and pLannotate feature annotations shown in this document.]
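Description:
pET29b_Qcat5 is a 6,801 bp bacterial expression plasmid built on the pET29b backbone and carrying a synthetic 1,591 bp insert, E-coli-pathways-QconCAT5 (Qcat5). It is selected with kanamycin through an aph(3')-Ia KanR gene and replicates from a ColE1/pMB1-type origin. The backbone also retains the bom and rop regions of pBR322, an f1 phage origin and short remnants of the tetracycline resistance gene. The catalogue lists the plasmid as high copy, although rop normally moderates copy number. The recorded growth strain is a DE3 lysogen (BLR DE3), which supplies the T7 RNA polymerase needed for expression.

The insert sits in a standard pET expression cassette: a T7 promoter followed by a lac operator, the T7 gene 10 ribosome binding site, an N-terminal S-Tag from the vector, the Qcat5 coding region, a C-terminal 6xHis tag (annotated as a partial 9xHis match), and the T7 terminator. A plasmid-borne lacI gene with its own promoter provides repressor, so expression is held off until it is induced with IPTG. The insert was made by gene synthesis and cloned between BamHI (destroyed during cloning) and XhoI.

A QconCAT is an artificial protein made of concatenated signature peptides from many target proteins. After expression, typically with stable-isotope labelling, it is purified and digested to release equimolar peptide standards. The only annotated match within the insert is a short transaldolase-like fragment, which is consistent with this design; the record does not list the full peptide set. The associated publication describes a targeted proteomics toolkit for high-throughput absolute quantification of E. coli proteins, and this construct appears to be one of a numbered series for that purpose.
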