Features (pLannotate 1.2.2; 20 found; start..end, strand, type, name):
     12..467     +  rep_origin     f1 ori (sequence partly withheld): f1 bacteriophage origin of replication; arrow indicates direction of (+) strand synthesis
    494..551     +  promoter       AmpR promoter (fragment): bla
    560..1375    -  CDS            KanR: aminoglycoside phosphotransferase; aph(3')-Ia; confers resistance to kanamycin in bacteria or G418 (Geneticin®) in eukaryotes
   1497..2085    +  rep_origin     ori: high-copy-number ColE1/pMB1/pBR322/pUC origin of replication
   2271..2413    -  misc_feature   bom: basis of mobility region from pBR322
   2515..2706    -  CDS            rop: Rop protein, which maintains plasmids at low copy number; rop
   2723..3103    +  CDS            YPB1_ECOLX: Protein predicted: Swiss-Prot protein existence level 4. From Escherichia coli.
   3175..3466    -  CDS            TcR (fragment): tetracycline efflux protein; tet; confers resistance to tetracycline
   3481..3502    -  protein_bind   CAP binding site: CAP binding activates transcription in the presence of cAMP. E. coli catabolite activator protein
   3515..4597    -  CDS            lacI: lac repressor; lacI; The lac repressor binds to the lac operator to inhibit transcription in E. coli. This inhibition can be relieved by adding lactose or isopropyl-β-D-thiogalactopyranoside (IPTG).
   4598..4675    -  promoter       lacI promoter: lacI
   4683..4962    -  CDS            TcR (fragment): tetracycline efflux protein; tet; confers resistance to tetracycline
   4988..5006    +  promoter       T7 promoter: promoter for bacteriophage T7 RNA polymerase
   5007..5031    +  protein_bind   lac operator: The lac repressor binds to the lac operator to inhibit transcription in E. coli. This inhibition can be relieved by adding lactose or isopropyl-β-D-thiogalactopyranoside (IPTG). lac repressor encoded by lacI
   5046..5068    +  RBS            RBS: efficient ribosome binding site from bacteriophage T7 gene 10 (Olins and Rangwala, 1989)
   5079..5123    +  CDS            S-Tag: affinity and epitope tag derived from pancreatic ribonuclease A
   6285..6365    +  CDS            tal (fragment): TAL_SODGM - Protein inferred from homology: Swiss-Prot protein existence level 3. Transaldolase is important for the balance of metabolites in the pentose-phosphate pathway. From Sodalis glossinidius (strain morsitans).
   6645..6662    +  CDS            9xHis (fragment): 9xHis affinity tag
   6672..6721    +  CDS            SET1 (fragment): solubility-enhancement tag derived from T7 phage gene 10B
   6729..6776    +  terminator     T7 terminator: transcription terminator for bacteriophage T7 RNA polymerase
>Addgene plasmid #45133 | pET29b_Qcat5 | depositor full sequence | sequence record 62789 | pET29b_Qcat5 sequence 6801 bps
TGGCGAATGGG
[124 nt withheld, positions 12-135]
C
[91 nt withheld, positions 137-227]
A
[49 nt withheld, positions 229-277]
CCTTTGACGTTGGAGTCCACGTTCTTT
[37 nt withheld, positions 305-341]
ACCCTATCTCGGTCTATTCTTTTGATTTATAAGGGATTTTGCCGATTTCGGCCTATTGGTTAAAAAATGA
GCTGATTTAACAAAAATTTAACGCGAATTTTAACAAAATATTAACGTTTACAATTTCAGGTGGCACTTTT
CGGGGAAATGTGCGCGGAACCCCTATTTGTTTATTTTTCTAAATACATTCAAATATGTATCCGCTCATGA
ATTAATTCTTAGAAAAACTCATCGAGCATCAAATGAAACTGCAATTTATTCATATCAGGATTATCAATAC
CATATTTTTGAAAAAGCCGTTTCTGTAATGAAGGAGAAAACTCACCGAGGCAGTTCCATAGGATGGCAAG
ATCCTGGTATCGGTCTGCGATTCCGACTCGTCCAACATCAATACAACCTATTAATTTCCCCTCGTCAAAA
ATAAGGTTATCAAGTGAGAAATCACCATGAGTGACGACTGAATCCGGTGAGAATGGCAAAAGTTTATGCA
TTTCTTTCCAGACTTGTTCAACAGGCCAGCCATTACGCTCGTCATCAAAATCACTCGCATCAACCAAACC
GTTATTCATTCGTGATTGCGCCTGAGCGAGACGAAATACGCGATCGCTGTTAAAAGGACAATTACAAACA
GGAATCGAATGCAACCGGCGCAGGAACACTGCCAGCGCATCAACAATATTTTCACCTGAATCAGGATATT
CTTCTAATACCTGGAATGCTGTTTTCCCGGGGATCGCAGTGGTGAGTAACCATGCATCATCAGGAGTACG
GATAAAATGCTTGATGGTCGGAAGAGGCATAAATTCCGTCAGCCAGTTTAGTCTGACCATCTCATCTGTA
ACATCATTGGCAACGCTACCTTTGCCATGTTTCAGAAACAACTCTGGCGCATCGGGCTTCCCATACAATC
GATAGATTGTCGCACCTGATTGCCCGACATTATCGCGAGCCCATTTATACCCATATAAATCAGCATCCAT
GTTGGAATTTAATCGCGGCCTAGAGCAAGACGTTTCCCGTTGAATATGGCTCATAACACCCCTTGTATTA
CTGTTTATGTAAGCAGACAGTTTTATTGTTCATGACCAAAATCCCTTAACGTGAGTTTTCGTTCCACTGA
GCGTCAGACCCCGTAGAAAAGATCAAAGGATCTTCTTGAGATCCTTTTTTTCTGCGCGTAATCTGCTGCT
TGCAAACAAAAAAACCACCGCTACCAGCGGTGGTTTGTTTGCCGGATCAAGAGCTACCAACTCTTTTTCC
GAAGGTAACTGGCTTCAGCAGAGCGCAGATACCAAATACTGTCCTTCTAGTGTAGCCGTAGTTAGGCCAC
CACTTCAAGAACTCTGTAGCACCGCCTACATACCTCGCTCTGCTAATCCTGTTACCAGTGGCTGCTGCCA
GTGGCGATAAGTCGTGTCTTACCGGGTTGGACTCAAGACGATAGTTACCGGATAAGGCGCAGCGGTCGGG
CTGAACGGGGGGTTCGTGCACACAGCCCAGCTTGGAGCGAACGACCTACACCGAACTGAGATACCTACAG
CGTGAGCTATGAGAAAGCGCCACGCTTCCCGAAGGGAGAAAGGCGGACAGGTATCCGGTAAGCGGCAGGG
TCGGAACAGGAGAGCGCACGAGGGAGCTTCCAGGGGGAAACGCCTGGTATCTTTATAGTCCTGTCGGGTT
TCGCCACCTCTGACTTGAGCGTCGATTTTTGTGATGCTCGTCAGGGGGGCGGAGCCTATGGAAAAACGCC
AGCAACGCGGCCTTTTTACGGTTCCTGGCCTTTTGCTGGCCTTTTGCTCACATGTTCTTTCCTGCGTTAT
CCCCTGATTCTGTGGATAACCGTATTACCGCCTTTGAGTGAGCTGATACCGCTCGCCGCAGCCGAACGAC
CGAGCGCAGCGAGTCAGTGAGCGAGGAAGCGGAAGAGCGCCTGATGCGGTATTTTCTCCTTACGCATCTG
TGCGGTATTTCACACCGCATATATGGTGCACTCTCAGTACAATCTGCTCTGATGCCGCATAGTTAAGCCA
GTATACACTCCGCTATCGCTACGTGACTGGGTCATGGCTGCGCCCCGACACCCGCCAACACCCGCTGACG
CGCCCTGACGGGCTTGTCTGCTCCCGGCATCCGCTTACAGACAAGCTGTGACCGTCTCCGGGAGCTGCAT
GTGTCAGAGGTTTTCACCGTCATCACCGAAACGCGCGAGGCAGCTGCGGTAAAGCTCATCAGCGTGGTCG
TGAAGCGATTCACAGATGTCTGCCTGTTCATCCGCGTCCAGCTCGTTGAGTTTCTCCAGAAGCGTTAATG
TCTGGCTTCTGATAAAGCGGGCCATGTTAAGGGCGGTTTTTTCCTGTTTGGTCACTGATGCCTCCGTGTA
AGGGGGATTTCTGTTCATGGGGGTAATGATACCGATGAAACGAGAGAGGATGCTCACGATACGGGTTACT
GATGATGAACATGCCCGGTTACTGGAACGTTGTGAGGGTAAACAACTGGCGGTATGGATGCGGCGGGACC
AGAGAAAAATCACTCAGGGTCAATGCCAGCGCTTCGTTAATACAGATGTAGGTGTTCCACAGGGTAGCCA
GCAGCATCCTGCGATGCAGATCCGGAACATAATGGTGCAGGGCGCTGACTTCCGCGTTTCCAGACTTTAC
GAAACACGGAAACCGAAGACCATTCATGTTGTTGCTCAGGTCGCAGACGTTTTGCAGCAGCAGTCGCTTC
ACGTTCGCTCGCGTATCGGTGATTCATTCTGCTAACCAGTAAGGCAACCCCGCCAGCCTAGCCGGGTCCT
CAACGACAGGAGCACGATCATGCGCACCCGTGGGGCCGCCATGCCGGCGATAATGGCCTGCTTCTCGCCG
AAACGTTTGGTGGCGGGACCAGTGACGAAGGCTTGAGCGAGGGCGTGCAAGATTCCGAATACCGCAAGCG
ACAGGCCGATCATCGTCGCGCTCCAGCGAAAGCGGTCCTCGCCGAAAATGACCCAGAGCGCTGCCGGCAC
CTGTCCTACGAGTTGCATGATAAAGAAGACAGTCATAAGTGCGGCGACGATAGTCATGCCCCGCGCCCAC
CGGAAGGAGCTGACTGGGTTGAAGGCTCTCAAGGGCATCGGTCGAGATCCCGGTGCCTAATGAGTGAGCT
AACTTACATTAATTGCGTTGCGCTCACTGCCCGCTTTCCAGTCGGGAAACCTGTCGTGCCAGCTGCATTA
ATGAATCGGCCAACGCGCGGGGAGAGGCGGTTTGCGTATTGGGCGCCAGGGTGGTTTTTCTTTTCACCAG
TGAGACGGGCAACAGCTGATTGCCCTTCACCGCCTGGCCCTGAGAGAGTTGCAGCAAGCGGTCCACGCTG
GTTTGCCCCAGCAGGCGAAAATCCTGTTTGATGGTGGTTAACGGCGGGATATAACATGAGCTGTCTTCGG
TATCGTCGTATCCCACTACCGAGATGTCCGCACCAACGCGCAGCCCGGACTCGGTAATGGCGCGCATTGC
GCCCAGCGCCATCTGATCGTTGGCAACCAGCATCGCAGTGGGAACGATGCCCTCATTCAGCATTTGCATG
GTTTGTTGAAAACCGGACATGGCACTCCAGTCGCCTTCCCGTTCCGCTATCGGCTGAATTTGATTGCGAG
TGAGATATTTATGCCAGCCAGCCAGACGCAGACGCGCCGAGACAGAACTTAATGGGCCCGCTAACAGCGC
GATTTGCTGGTGACCCAATGCGACCAGATGCTCCACGCCCAGTCGCGTACCGTCTTCATGGGAGAAAATA
ATACTGTTGATGGGTGTCTGGTCAGAGACATCAAGAAATAACGCCGGAACATTAGTGCAGGCAGCTTCCA
CAGCAATGGCATCCTGGTCATCCAGCGGATAGTTAATGATCAGCCCACTGACGCGTTGCGCGAGAAGATT
GTGCACCGCCGCTTTACAGGCTTCGACGCCGCTTCGTTCTACCATCGACACCACCACGCTGGCACCCAGT
TGATCGGCGCGAGATTTAATCGCCGCGACAATTTGCGACGGCGCGTGCAGGGCCAGACTGGAGGTGGCAA
CGCCAATCAGCAACGACTGTTTGCCCGCCAGTTGTTGTGCCACGCGGTTGGGAATGTAATTCAGCTCCGC
CATCGCCGCTTCCACTTTTTCCCGCGTTTTCGCAGAAACGTGGCTGGCCTGGTTCACCACGCGGGAAACG
GTCTGATAAGAGACACCGGCATACTCTGCGACATCGTATAACGTTACTGGTTTCACATTCACCACCCTGA
ATTGACTCTCTTCCGGGCGCTATCATGCCATACCGCGAAAGGTTTTGCGCCATTCGATGGTGTCCGGGAT
CTCGACGCTCTCCCTTATGCGACTCCTGCATTAGGAAGCAGCCCAGTAGTAGGTTGAGGCCGTTGAGCAC
CGCCGCCGCAAGGAATGGTGCATGCAAGGAGATGGCGCCCAACAGTCCCCCGGCCACGGGGCCTGCCACC
ATACCCACGCCGAAACAAGCGCTCATGAGCCCGAAGTGGCGAGCCCGATCTTCCCCATCGGTGATGTCGG
CGATATAGGCGCCAGCAACCGCACCTGTGGCGCCGGTGATGCCGGCCACGATGCGTCCGGCGTAGAGGAT
CGAGATCGATCTCGATCCCGCGAAATTAATACGACTCACTATAGGGGAATTGTGAGCGGATAACAATTCC
CCTCTAGAAATAATTTTGTTTAACTTTAAGAAGGAGATATACATATGAAAGAAACCGCTGCTGCTAAATT
CGAACGCCAGCACATGGACAGCCCAGATCTGGGTACCCTGGTGCCACGCGGTTCCATGGCGATATCGGAT
CGGGAAGGTGTCAACGACAACGAAGAAGGCTTTTTCAGCGCCCGTGCAGCAATCGCAGCGGCTCAGGCAA
ACCCGAACGCCAAACTGGGTAGCAACTCTCTGGCCGAACTGGTGGTTTTTGGTCGTCTGCCGGTTGAATT
CGTCCCGGTGCGTCATGTCCTGCTGCTGAGCCGCACCGATTGGCAGATTATCTCTGAAATCGCGACGCGC
GCGGCCGAACAATACGTTATCGACGAATACAACAAGGGCGCCGTGGCAAGTCTGACCTCCGTTGCTAAGT
ATCCGCAGCTGACCATCCGTACGTGGTTTGAACTGGCGCCGAAAGCAGCTAATATTATCGTTAAGGTCCT
GGCTTTTGCGCAAAGCTTCATTGGTCGTGCAGCAGCACTGGCTGCAGCAGATGCTCGTCTGCTGGCGTGG
CTGGAAACCCTGAAAGCACCGCCGGCTCCGCCGGCACCGGCACGTGCTCTGCATCTGGTGGATAACACCG
ACATTGCACGCATCACGTTTATTGATGGCGACGAAGGTATCCTGCTGCACCGCTATAGTATTGGCCAGCC
GTTCGTCTACCCGCGTGATAATCTGGCGCCGGACCTGTCCTATCGCCATGTTGATCCGGCAGCTGCGATC
CAGCAAGGTAAAACCGCCGCAATTCTGCTGGATACGAAGCTGGACGCTCCGCTGATTGTCGTGGCGACCC
AGGGCGGTAAATACGGCACGCTGGATCTGCGTCAAGCGTTTGCCCCGGTTCTGAAACTGGATATCACCCC
GCGCGACCAGCTGACCGTGACGGTTAAGGTCCCGGCTGCAGTGTGGGGTGAACGTCACGCCGATATTCTG
CTGTTCACCGGTGCAGTGACGCGTTGGCTGGAAGCAGAAAACGACCCGCGCGTTTTTCTGAATATCGGTG
ATAAATTCCTGCTGGACGCCAACCTGGGCAAGATTCCGCTGATTATCGGTCGTATCCTGGAAATTGAAGG
CCTGCCGGATCTGAAAAACCTGGCACTGAATATCGAATCACGCGAAGCCTATGAACTGGTTGCACCGATT
CTGACCAAAATTATCGCGTCGGTCGCCGAAAAGGGTGCAGATGTGGCTCTGATTGGCACCCCGGACGGTG
TGAAACAGTTTACCACGGTTGTCGCGGATAGCGGCGACATCGAATCAATTCGTGTCTCGACCGAAGTGGA
TGCACGTCTGGCATCTACGTGGCAGGGTATTCGTATCCTGGACTGGTATAAATGGGCAGGTGTTCCGTTC
TACCTGCGTCTGCAACCGGATGAAGGTGTTGACATCCAGGTCCTGAATAAGCAAGATGGCCCGACCGCCC
TGATTCTGTCACGTACGGAAGAACAGCTGGCAAACATCGCTCGCACCGTGATTGGCTTTGGTTCCCCGAA
TAAAGTGGCGGTTGAAGCCGGTATTGCAGATTATTGGTACAAAGTGGTTGGCCTGGAACTGGCGAAGCTC
GAGCACCACCACCACCACCACTGAGATCCGGCTGCTAACAAAGCCCGAAAGGAAGCTGAGTTGGCTGCTG
CCACCGCTGAGCAATAACTAGCATAACCCCTTGGGGCCTCTAAACGGGTCTTGAGGGGTTTTTTGCTGAA
AGGAGGAACTATATCCGGAT
