>Addgene plasmid #45133 | pET29b_Qcat5 | addgene partial sequence | sequence record 76114 | T7term 5'-GCTAGTTATTGCTCAGCGG-3'
TTCGGGCTTTGTTAGCAGCCGGATCTCAGTGGTGGTGGTGGTGGTGCTCGAGCTTCGCCAGTTCCAGGCC
AACCACTTTGTACCAATAATCTGCAATACCGGCTTCAACCGCCACTTTATTCGGGGAACCAAAGCCAATC
ACGGTGCGAGCGATGTTTGCCAGCTGTTCTTCCGTACGTGACAGAATCAGGGCGGTCGGGCCATCTTGCT
TATTCAGGACCTGGATGTCAACACCTTCATCCGGTTGCAGACGCAGGTAGAACGGAACACCTGCCCATTT
ATACCAGTCCAGGATACGAATACCCTGCCACGTAGATGCCAGACGTGCATCCACTTCGGTCGAGACACGA
ATTGATTCGATGTCGCCGCTATCCGCGACAACCGTGGTAAACTGTTTCACACCGTCCGGGGTGCCAATCA
GAGCCACATCTGCACCCTTTTCGGCGACCGACGCGATAATTTTGGTCAGAATCGGTGCAACCAGTTCATA
GGCTTCGCGTGATTCGATATTCAGTGCCAGGTTTTTCAGATCCGGCAGGCCTTCAATTTCCAGGATACGA
CCGATAATCAGCGGAATCTTGCCCAGGTTGGCGTCCAGCAGGAATTTATCACCGATATTCAGAAAAACGC
GCGGGTCGTTTTCTGCTTCCAGCCAACGCGTCACTGCACCGGTGAACAGCAGAATATCGGCGTGACGTTC
ACCCCACACTGCAGCCGGGACCTTAACCGTCACGGTCAGCTGGTCGCGCGGGGTGATATCCAGTTTCAGA
ACCGGGGCAAACGCTTGACGCAGATCCAGCGTGCCGTATTTACCGCCCTGGGTCGCCACGACAATCAGCG
GAGCGTCCAGCTTCGTATCCAGCAGAATTGCGGCGGTTTTACCTTGCTGGATCGCAGCTGCCGGATC
