>Addgene plasmid #45133 | pET29b_Qcat5 | addgene partial sequence | sequence record 76992 | pBRrevBam 5'-GGTGATGTCGGCGATATAGG-3'
ATCTCGATCCCGCGAAATTAATACGACTCACTATAGGGGAATTGTGAGCGGATAACAATTCCCCTCTAGA
AATAATTTTGTTTAACTTTAAGAAGGAGATATACATATGAAAGAAACCGCTGCTGCTAAATTCGAACGCC
AGCACATGGACAGCCCAGATCTGGGTACCCTGGTGCCACGCGGTTCCATGGCGATATCGGATCGGGAAGG
TGTCAACGACAACGAAGAAGGCTTTTTCAGCGCCCGTGCAGCAATCGCAGCGGCTCAGGCAAACCCGAAC
GCCAAACTGGGTAGCAACTCTCTGGCCGAACTGGTGGTTTTTGGTCGTCTGCCGGTTGAATTCGTCCCGG
TGCGTCATGTCCTGCTGCTGAGCCGCACCGATTGGCAGATTATCTCTGAAATCGCGACGCGCGCGGCCGA
ACAATACGTTATCGACGAATACAACAAGGGCGCCGTGGCAAGTCTGACCTCCGTTGCTAAGTATCCGCAG
CTGACCATCCGTACGTGGTTTGAACTGGCGCCGAAAGCAGCTAATATTATCGTTAAGGTCCTGGCTTTTG
CGCAAAGCTTCATTGGTCGTGCAGCAGCACTGGCTGCAGCAGATGCTCGTCTGCTGGCGTGGCTGGAAAC
CCTGAAAGCACCGCCGGCTCCGCCGGCACCGGCACGTGCTCTGCATCTGGTGGATAACACCGACATTGCA
CGCATCACGTTTATTGATGGCGACGAAGGTATCCTGCTGCACCGCTATAGTA
